>Addgene plasmid #55645 | pAAV-hSyn Con/Fon hChR2(H134R)-EYFP | depositor full sequence | sequence record 86447 | pAAV-hSyn Con/Fon hChR2(H134R)-EYFP sequence 6909 bps
CCTGCAGGCAGCTGCGCGCTCGCTCGCTCACTGAGGCCGCCCGGGCAAAGCCCGGGCGTCGGGCGACCTT
TGGTCGCCCGGCCTCAGTGAGCGAGCGAGCGCGCAGAGAGGGAGTGGCCAACTCCATCACTAGGGGTTCC
TGCGGCCGCACGCGTGTGTCTAGACTGCAGAGGGCCCTGCGTATGAGTGCAAGTGGGTTTTAGGACCAGG
ATGAGGCGGGGTGGGGGTGCCTACCTGACGACCGACCCCGACCCACTGGACAAGCACCCAACCCCCATTC
CCCAAATTGCGCATCCCCTATCAGAGAGGGGGAGGGGAAACAGGATGCGGCGAGGCGCGTGCGCACTGCC
AGCTTCAGCACCGCGGACAGTGCCTTCGCCCCCGCCTGGCGGCGCGCGCCACCGCCGCCTCAGCACTGAA
GGCGCGCTGACGTCACTCGCCGGTCCCCCGCAAACTCCCCTTCCCGGCCACCTTGGTCGCGTCCGCGCCG
CCGCCGGCCCAGCCGGACCGCACCACGCGAGGCGCGAGATAGGGGGGCACGGGCGCGACCATCTGCGCTG
CGGCGCCGGCGACTCAGCGCTGCCTCAGTCTGCGGTGGGCAGCGGAGGAGTCGTGTCGTGCCTGAGAGCG
CAGTCGAGAAGGATCCGAAGTTCCTATTCTTCAAATAGTATAGGAACTTCGCAGAGTAGTAGCTGGATTG
TAGCTGCTATTAGCAATCTAAAACCTCTTAGAAGTTCCTATTCTTCAAAAGGTATAGGAACTTCGGCGCG
CCTTACTTGTACAGCTCGTCCATGCCGAGAGTGATCCCGGCGGCGGTCACGAACTCCAGCAGGACCATGT
GATCGCGCTTCTCGTTGGGGTCTTTGCTCAGGGCGGACTGGTAGCTCAGGTAGTGGTTGTCGGGCAGCAG
CACGGGGCCGTCGCCGATGGGGGTGTTCTGCTGGTAGTGGTCGGCGAGCTGCACGCTGCCGTCCTCGATG
TTGTGGCGGATCTTGAAGTTCACCTTGATGCCGTTCTTCTGCTTGTCGGCCATGATATAGACGTTGTGGC
TGTTGTAGTTGTACTCCAGCTTGTGCCCCAGGATGTTGCCGTCCTCCTTGAAGTCGATGCCCTTCAGCTC
GATGCGGTTCACCAGGGTGTCGCCCTCGAACTTCACCTCGGCGCGGGTCTTGTAGTTGCCGTCGTCCTTG
AAGAAGATGGTGCGCTCCTGGACGTAGCCTTCGGGCATGGCGGACTTGAAGAAGTCGTGCTGCTTCATGT
GGTCGGGGTAGCGGGCGAAGCACTGCAGGCCGTAGCCGAAGGTGGTCACGAGGGTGGGCCAGGGCACGGG
CAGCTGTGGGACGACATGACTTAACCAGTTAACCATGTTCTCTGAACATGAGAAGGGCTGGCCACTCTCC
AGTCGACATAACTTCGTATAGGATACTTTATACGAAGTTATGCAGAATGGTAGCTGGATTGTAGCTGCTA
TTAGCAATATGAAACCTCTTAATAACTTCGTATAGTATACCTTATACGAAGTTATACTAGTTGTGCCCCC
CCTTTTTTTTATAAATTGTATTAATGTTATATACATATCTCCTGTATGTGACCCATGTGCTTATGACTCT
ATTTCTCATGTGTTTAGGCCTGAGCAACGACTACAGCAGGAGAACCATGGGACTCCTTGTCTCAGACATC
GGGACTATCGTGTGGGGGGCTACCAGCGCCATGGCAACCGGCTATGTTAAAGTCATCTTCTTTTGTCTTG
GATTGTGCTATGGCGCGAACACATTTTTTCACGCCGCCAAAGCATATATCGAGGGTTATCATACTGTGCC
AAAGGGTCGGTGCCGCCAGGTCGTGACCGGCATGGCATGGCTGTTTTTCGTGAGCTGGGGTATGTTCCCA
ATTCTCTTCATTTTGGGGCCCGAAGGTTTTGGCGTCCTGAGCGTCTATGGCTCCACCGTAGGTCACACGA
TTATTGATCTGATGAGTAAAAATTGTTGGGGGTTGTTGGGACACTACCTGCGCGTCCTGATCCACGAGCA
CATATTGATTCACGGAGATATCCGCAAAACCACCAAACTGAACATCGGCGGAACGGAGATCGAGGTCGAG
ACTCTCGTCGAAGACGAAGCCGAGGCCGGAGCCGTGCCAGCGGCCGCCGTGAGCAAGGGCGAGGAGCTGT
TCACCGGGGTGGTGCCCATCCTGGTCGAGCTGGACGGCGACGTAAACGGCCACAAGTTCAGCGTGTCCGG
CGAGGGCGAGGGCGATGCCACCTACGGCAAGCTGACCCTGAAGTTCATCTGCACCACCGGCAAGGTGAGT
ACAGGAGGGGTACCATAACTTCGTATAAAGTATCCTATACGAAGTTATTTGCCTTAACCCAGAAATTATC
ACTGTTATTCTTTAGAATGGTGCAAAGAATAACTTCGTATAAGGTATACTATACGAAGTTATGCTAGCAA
CCCCGACACTTACCGGTGAGGTTGCTCAGGCGGATAAGGATGACAGGACAAGTGAGCAGCCACTCTGCAT
AGCGCAGCCACTGCACCCGGTGTCCTGTGGCAAGGTAGAGCATAGAGGGATTCTTAAACTCAAAAAAGAA
CTCGAGAATCACCTTAACCATTTCAATGGCGCACACATAGATCTCCTCCCAGCCGCATGTAGATTTCCAG
GTTTGGTAGGCATAGAACATCAGCAGCAAAATGCTGAATCCTGCTGCAAGCCACTGCAGGACATTTGACG
CGGTCTGAGCGCCGTTCGTGCCGCGAGATTCAATCCATCCGGCACAGTAACATTGATCCTCAGGGACCAG
GACGGACCCGTTCACCACCACAGGATTAGTAACGAACAAAAGTTCGCGTCCGACGGCAGACAAAGCGCCG
CCATAGTCCATGGTGGCGAGCTCGAAGTTCCTATACTATTTGAAGAATAGGAACTTCTTGCCTTAACCCA
GAAATTATCACTGTTATTCTTTAGAATGGTGCAAAGAGAAGTTCCTATACCTTTTGAAGAATAGGAACTT
CGAATTCGATATCAAGCTTATCGATAATCAACCTCTGGATTACAAAATTTGTGAAAGATTGACTGGTATT
CTTAACTATGTTGCTCCTTTTACGCTATGTGGATACGCTGCTTTAATGCCTTTGTATCATGCTATTGCTT
CCCGTATGGCTTTCATTTTCTCCTCCTTGTATAAATCCTGGTTGCTGTCTCTTTATGAGGAGTTGTGGCC
CGTTGTCAGGCAACGTGGCGTGGTGTGCACTGTGTTTGCTGACGCAACCCCCACTGGTTGGGGCATTGCC
ACCACCTGTCAGCTCCTTTCCGGGACTTTCGCTTTCCCCCTCCCTATTGCCACGGCGGAACTCATCGCCG
CCTGCCTTGCCCGCTGCTGGACAGGGGCTCGGCTGTTGGGCACTGACAATTCCGTGGTGTTGTCGGGGAA
ATCATCGTCCTTTCCTTGGCTGCTCGCCTATGTTGCCACCTGGATTCTGCGCGGGACGTCCTTCTGCTAC
GTCCCTTCGGCCCTCAATCCAGCGGACCTTCCTTCCCGCGGCCTGCTGCCGGCTCTGCGGCCTCTTCCGC
GTCTTCGCCTTCGCCCTCAGACGAGTCGGATCTCCCTTTGGGCCGCCTCCCCGCATCGATACCGAGCGCT
GCTCGAGAGATCTACGGGTGGCATCCCTGTGACCCCTCCCCAGTGCCTCTCCTGGCCCTGGAAGTTGCCA
CTCCAGTGCCCACCAGCCTTGTCCTAATAAAATTAAGTTGCATCATTTTGTCTGACTAGGTGTCCTTCTA
TAATATTATGGGGTGGAGGGGGGTGGTATGGAGCAAGGGGCAAGTTGGGAAGACAACCTGTAGGGCCTGC
GGGGTCTATTGGGAACCAAGCTGGAGTGCAGTGGCACAATCTTGGCTCACTGCAATCTCCGCCTCCTGGG
TTCAAGCGATTCTCCTGCCTCAGCCTCCCGAGTTGTTGGGATTCCAGGCATGCATGACCAGGCTCAGCTA
ATTTTTGTTTTTTTGGTAGAGACGGGGTTTCACCATATTGGCCAGGCTGGTCTCCAACTCCTAATCTCAG
GTGATCTACCCACCTTGGCCTCCCAAATTGCTGGGATTACAGGCGTGAACCACTGCTCCCTTCCCTGTCC
TTCTGATTTTGTAGGTAACCACGTGCGGACCGAGCGGCCGCAGGAACCCCTAGTGATGGAGTTGGCCACT
CCCTCTCTGCGCGCTCGCTCGCTCACTGAGGCCGGGCGACCAAAGGTCGCCCGACGCCCGGGCTTTGCCC
GGGCGGCCTCAGTGAGCGAGCGAGCGCGCAGCTGCCTGCAGGGGCGCCTGATGCGGTATTTTCTCCTTAC
GCATCTGTGCGGTATTTCACACCGCATA
[142 nt withheld, positions 4369-4510]
C
[141 nt withheld, positions 4512-4652]
CCTTTGACGTTGGAGTCCACGTTCTTT
[37 nt withheld, positions 4680-4716]
ACCCTATCTCGGGCTATTCTTTTGATTTATAAGGGATTTTGCCGATTTCGGCCTATTGGTTAAAAAATGA
GCTGATTTAACAAAAATTTAACGCGAATTTTAACAAAATATTAACGTTTACAATTTTATGGTGCACTCTC
AGTACAATCTGCTCTGATGCCGCATAGTTAAGCCAGCCCCGACACCCGCCAACACCCGCTGACGCGCCCT
GACGGGCTTGTCTGCTCCCGGCATCCGCTTACAGACAAGCTGTGACCGTCTCCGGGAGCTGCATGTGTCA
GAGGTTTTCACCGTCATCACCGAAACGCGCGAGACGAAAGGGCCTCGTGATACGCCTATTTTTATAGGTT
AATGTCATGATAATAATGGTTTCTTAGACGTCAGGTGGCACTTTTCGGGGAAATGTGCGCGGAACCCCTA
TTTGTTTATTTTTCTAAATACATTCAAATATGTATCCGCTCATGAGACAATAACCCTGATAAATGCTTCA
ATAATATTGAAAAAGGAAGAGTATGAGTATTCAACATTTCCGTGTCGCCCTTATTCCCTTTTTTGCGGCA
TTTTGCCTTCCTGTTTTTGCTCACCCAGAAACGCTGGTGAAAGTAAAAGATGCTGAAGATCAGTTGGGTG
CACGAGTGGGTTACATCGAACTGGATCTCAACAGCGGTAAGATCCTTGAGAGTTTTCGCCCCGAAGAACG
TTTTCCAATGATGAGCACTTTTAAAGTTCTGCTATGTGGCGCGGTATTATCCCGTATTGACGCCGGGCAA
GAGCAACTCGGTCGCCGCATACACTATTCTCAGAATGACTTGGTTGAGTACTCACCAGTCACAGAAAAGC
ATCTTACGGATGGCATGACAGTAAGAGAATTATGCAGTGCTGCCATAACCATGAGTGATAACACTGCGGC
CAACTTACTTCTGACAACGATCGGAGGACCGAAGGAGCTAACCGCTTTTTTGCACAACATGGGGGATCAT
GTAACTCGCCTTGATCGTTGGGAACCGGAGCTGAATGAAGCCATACCAAACGACGAGCGTGACACCACGA
TGCCTGTAGCAATGGCAACAACGTTGCGCAAACTATTAACTGGCGAACTACTTACTCTAGCTTCCCGGCA
ACAATTAATAGACTGGATGGAGGCGGATAAAGTTGCAGGACCACTTCTGCGCTCGGCCCTTCCGGCTGGC
TGGTTTATTGCTGATAAATCTGGAGCCGGTGAGCGTGGGTCTCGCGGTATCATTGCAGCACTGGGGCCAG
ATGGTAAGCCCTCCCGTATCGTAGTTATCTACACGACGGGGAGTCAGGCAACTATGGATGAACGAAATAG
ACAGATCGCTGAGATAGGTGCCTCACTGATTAAGCATTGGTAACTGTCAGACCAAGTTTACTCATATATA
CTTTAGATTGATTTAAAACTTCATTTTTAATTTAAAAGGATCTAGGTGAAGATCCTTTTTGATAATCTCA
TGACCAAAATCCCTTAACGTGAGTTTTCGTTCCACTGAGCGTCAGACCCCGTAGAAAAGATCAAAGGATC
TTCTTGAGATCCTTTTTTTCTGCGCGTAATCTGCTGCTTGCAAACAAAAAAACCACCGCTACCAGCGGTG
GTTTGTTTGCCGGATCAAGAGCTACCAACTCTTTTTCCGAAGGTAACTGGCTTCAGCAGAGCGCAGATAC
CAAATACTGTCCTTCTAGTGTAGCCGTAGTTAGGCCACCACTTCAAGAACTCTGTAGCACCGCCTACATA
CCTCGCTCTGCTAATCCTGTTACCAGTGGCTGCTGCCAGTGGCGATAAGTCGTGTCTTACCGGGTTGGAC
TCAAGACGATAGTTACCGGATAAGGCGCAGCGGTCGGGCTGAACGGGGGGTTCGTGCACACAGCCCAGCT
TGGAGCGAACGACCTACACCGAACTGAGATACCTACAGCGTGAGCTATGAGAAAGCGCCACGCTTCCCGA
AGGGAGAAAGGCGGACAGGTATCCGGTAAGCGGCAGGGTCGGAACAGGAGAGCGCACGAGGGAGCTTCCA
GGGGGAAACGCCTGGTATCTTTATAGTCCTGTCGGGTTTCGCCACCTCTGACTTGAGCGTCGATTTTTGT
GATGCTCGTCAGGGGGGCGGAGCCTATGGAAAAACGCCAGCAACGCGGCCTTTTTACGGTTCCTGGCCTT
TTGCTGGCCTTTTGCTCACATGT
Features (pLannotate 1.2.2; 25 found; start..end, strand, type, name):
      1..141     -  repeat_region  AAV2 ITR: inverted terminal repeat of adeno-associated virus serotype 2 inverted
    186..633     +  promoter       hSyn promoter: human synapsin I promoter; confers neuron-specific expression (Kügler et al., 2003)
    689..730     -  intron         β-globin intron (fragment): internally truncated intron from human β-globin
    773..1335    -  CDS            EYFP (fragment): enhanced YFP mammalian codon-optimized
   1408..1441    +  protein_bind   lox2272: Cre-mediated recombination occurs in the 8-bp core sequence (GGATACTT). lox2272 sites are compatible with each other, but incompatible with loxP or loxN sites (Lee and Saito, 1988). Cre recombinase
   1442..1491    -  intron         β-globin intron (fragment): internally truncated intron from human β-globin
   1492..1525    +  protein_bind   loxN: Cre-mediated recombination occurs in the 8-bp core sequence (GTATACCT). loxN sites are compatible with each other, but incompatible with loxP or lox2272 sites. Cre recombinase
   1627..2136    +  CDS            ChR2(H134R) (fragment): H134R mutant of an N-terminal fragment of channelrhodopsin-2 from the alga Chlamydomonas reinhardtii (Nagel et al., 2005) blue light-activated cation channel
   2152..2304    +  CDS            (3-F)Tyr-EGFP (fragment): (3-F)Tyr-EGFP is a basic (constitutively fluorescent) green fluorescent protein published in 2004, derived from Aequorea victoria.
   2325..2358    -  protein_bind   lox2272: Cre-mediated recombination occurs in the 8-bp core sequence (GGATACTT). lox2272 sites are compatible with each other, but incompatible with loxP or loxN sites (Lee and Saito, 1988). Cre recombinase
   2359..2408    -  intron         β-globin intron (fragment): internally truncated intron from human β-globin
   2409..2442    -  protein_bind   loxN: Cre-mediated recombination occurs in the 8-bp core sequence (GTATACCT). loxN sites are compatible with each other, but incompatible with loxP or lox2272 sites. Cre recombinase
   2463..2881    -  CDS            ChR2(H134R) (fragment): H134R mutant of an N-terminal fragment of channelrhodopsin-2 from the alga Chlamydomonas reinhardtii (Nagel et al., 2005) blue light-activated cation channel
   2928..2978    -  intron         β-globin intron (fragment): internally truncated intron from human β-globin
   3012..3036    +  misc_feature   MCS (fragment): pBluescript multiple cloning site
   3036..3624    +  misc_feature   WPRE: woodchuck hepatitis virus posttranscriptional regulatory element
   3656..4132    +  polyA_signal   hGH poly(A) signal: human growth hormone polyadenylation signal
   4172..4312    +  repeat_region  AAV2 ITR: inverted terminal repeat of adeno-associated virus serotype 2 inverted
   4317..4368    -  misc_feature   bom (fragment): basis of mobility region from pBR322
   4387..4767    +  rep_origin     M13 ori (sequence partly withheld): M13 bacteriophage origin of replication; arrow indicates direction of (+) strand synthesis
   4843..4892    -  misc_feature   bom (fragment): basis of mobility region from pBR322
   4994..5029    -  CDS            rop (fragment): Rop protein, which maintains plasmids at low copy number; rop
   5124..5228    +  promoter       AmpR promoter: bla
   5229..6089    +  CDS            AmpR: β-lactamase; bla; confers resistance to ampicillin, carbenicillin, and related antibiotics
   6260..6848    +  rep_origin     ori: high-copy-number ColE1/pMB1/pBR322/pUC origin of replication
