>Addgene plasmid #55645 | pAAV-hSyn Con/Fon hChR2(H134R)-EYFP | addgene full sequence | sequence record 341974 | Addgene NGS Result
CAGGATGAGGCGGGGTGGGGGTGCCTACCTGACGACCGACCCCGACCCACTGGACAAGCACCCAACCCCC
ATTCCCCAAATTGCGCATCCCCTATCAGAGAGGGGGAGGGGAAACAGGATGCGGCGAGGCGCGTGCGCAC
TGCCAGCTTCAGCACCGCGGACAGTGCCTTCGCCCCCGCCTGGCGGCGCGCGCCACCGCCGCCTCAGCAC
TGAAGGCGCGCTGACGTCACTCGCCGGTCCCCCGCAAACTCCCCTTCCCGGCCACCTTGGTCGCGTCCGC
GCCGCCGCCGGCCCAGCCGGACCGCACCACGCGAGGCGCGAGATAGGGGGGCACGGGCGCGACCATCTGC
GCTGCGGCGCCGGCGACTCAGCGCTGCCTCAGTCTGCGGTGGGCAGCGGAGGAGTCGTGTCGTGCCTGAG
AGCGCAGTCGAGAAGGATCCGAAGTTCCTATTCTTCAAATAGTATAGGAACTTCGCAGAGTAGTAGCTGG
ATTGTAGCTGCTATTAGCAATCTAAAACCTCTTAGAAGTTCCTATTCTTCAAAAGGTATAGGAACTTCGG
CGCGCCTTACTTGTACAGCTCGTCCATGCCGAGAGTGATCCCGGCGGCGGTCACGAACTCCAGCAGGACC
ATGTGATCGCGCTTCTCGTTGGGGTCTTTGCTCAGGGCGGACTGGTAGCTCAGGTAGTGGTTGTCGGGCA
GCAGCACGGGGCCGTCGCCGATGGGGGTGTTCTGCTGGTAGTGGTCGGCGAGCTGCACGCTGCCGTCCTC
GATGTTGTGGCGGATCTTGAAGTTCACCTTGATGCCGTTCTTCTGCTTGTCGGCCATGATATAGACGTTG
TGGCTGTTGTAGTTGTACTCCAGCTTGTGCCCCAGGATGTTGCCGTCCTCCTTGAAGTCGATGCCCTTCA
GCTCGATGCGGTTCACCAGGGTGTCGCCCTCGAACTTCACCTCGGCGCGGGTCTTGTAGTTGCCGTCGTC
CTTGAAGAAGATGGTGCGCTCCTGGACGTAGCCTTCGGGCATGGCGGACTTGAAGAAGTCGTGCTGCTTC
ATGTGGTCGGGGTAGCGGGCGAAGCACTGCAGGCCGTAGCCGAAGGTGGTCACGAGGGTGGGCCAGGGCA
CGGGCAGCTGTGGGACGACATGACTTAACCAGTTAACCATGTTCTCTGAACATGAGAAGGGCTGGCCACT
CTCCAGTCGACATAACTTCGTATAGGATACTTTATACGAAGTTATGCAGAATGGTAGCTGGATTGTAGCT
GCTATTAGCAATATGAAACCTCTTAATAACTTCGTATAGTATACCTTATACGAAGTTATACTAGTTGTGC
CCCCCCTTTTTTTTATAAATTGTATTAATGTTATATACATATCTCCTGTATGTGACCCATGTGCTTATGA
CTCTATTTCTCATGTGTTTAGGCCTGAGCAACGACTACAGCAGGAGAACCATGGGACTCCTTGTCTCAGA
CATCGGGACTATCGTGTGGGGGGCTACCAGCGCCATGGCAACCGGCTATGTTAAAGTCATCTTCTTTTGT
CTTGGATTGTGCTATGGCGCGAACACATTTTTTCACGCCGCCAAAGCATATATCGAGGGTTATCATACTG
TGCCAAAGGGTCGGTGCCGCCAGGTCGTGACCGGCATGGCATGGCTGTTTTTCGTGAGCTGGGGTATGTT
CCCAATTCTCTTCATTTTGGGGCCCGAAGGTTTTGGCGTCCTGAGCGTCTATGGCTCCACCGTAGGTCAC
ACGATTATTGATCTGATGAGTAAAAATTGTTGGGGGTTGTTGGGACACTACCTGCGCGTCCTGATCCACG
AGCACATATTGATTCACGGAGATATCCGCAAAACCACCAAACTGAACATCGGCGGAACGGAGATCGAGGT
CGAGACTCTCGTCGAAGACGAAGCCGAGGCCGGAGCCGTGCCAGCGGCCGCCGTGAGCAAGGGCGAGGAG
CTGTTCACCGGGGTGGTGCCCATCCTGGTCGAGCTGGACGGCGACGTAAACGGCCACAAGTTCAGCGTGT
CCGGCGAGGGCGAGGGCGATGCCACCTACGGCAAGCTGACCCTGAAGTTCATCTGCACCACCGGCAAGGT
GAGTACAGGAGGGGTACCATAACTTCGTATAAAGTATCCTATACGAAGTTATTTGCCTTAACCCAGAAAT
TATCACTGTTATTCTTTAGAATGGTGCAAAGAATAACTTCGTATAAGGTATACTATACGAAGTTATGCTA
GCAACCCCGACACTTACCGGTGAGGTTGCTCAGGCGGATAAGGATGACAGGACAAGTGAGCAGCCACTCT
GCATAGCGCAGCCACTGCACCCGGTGTCCTGTGGCAAGGTAGAGCATAGAGGGATTCTTAAACTCAAAAA
AGAACTCGAGAATCACCTTAACCATTTCAATGGCGCACACATAGATCTCCTCCCAGCCGCATGTAGATTT
CCAGGTTTGGTAGGCATAGAACATCAGCAGCAAAATGCTGAATCCTGCTGCAAGCCACTGCAGGACATTT
GACGCGGTCTGAGCGCCGTTCGTGCCGCGAGATTCAATCCATCCGGCACAGTAACATTGATCCTCAGGGA
CCAGGACGGACCCGTTCACCACCACAGGATTAGTAACGAACAAAAGTTCGCGTCCGACGGCAGACAAAGC
GCCGCCATAGTCCATGGTGGCGAGCTCGAAGTTCCTATACTATTTGAAGAATAGGAACTTCTTGCCTTAA
CCCAGAAATTATCACTGTTATTCTTTAGAATGGTGCAAAGAGAAGTTCCTATACCTTTTGAAGAATAGGA
ACTTCGAATTCGATATCAAGCTTATCGATAATCAACCTCTGGATTACAAAATTTGTGAAAGATTGACTGG
TATTCTTAACTATGTTGCTCCTTTTACGCTATGTGGATACGCTGCTTTAATGCCTTTGTATCATGCTATT
GCTTCCCGTATGGCTTTCATTTTCTCCTCCTTGTATAAATCCTGGTTGCTGTCTCTTTATGAGGAGTTGT
GGCCCGTTGTCAGGCAACGTGGCGTGGTGTGCACTGTGTTTGCTGACGCAACCCCCACTGGTTGGGGCAT
TGCCACCACCTGTCAGCTCCTTTCCGGGACTTTCGCTTTCCCCCTCCCTATTGCCACGGCGGAACTCATC
GCCGCCTGCCTTGCCCGCTGCTGGACAGGGGCTCGGCTGTTGGGCACTGACAATTCCGTGGTGTTGTCGG
GGAAATCATCGTCCTTTCCTTGGCTGCTCGCCTATGTTGCCACCTGGATTCTGCGCGGGACGTCCTTCTG
CTACGTCCCTTCGGCCCTCAATCCAGCGGACCTTCCTTCCCGCGGCCTGCTGCCGGCTCTGCGGCCTCTT
CCGCGTCTTCGCCTTCGCCCTCAGACGAGTCGGATCTCCCTTTGGGCCGCCTCCCCGCATCGATACCGAG
CGCTGCTCGAGAGATCTACGGGTGGCATCCCTGTGACCCCTCCCCAGTGCCTCTCCTGGCCCTGGAAGTT
GCCACTCCAGTGCCCACCAGCCTTGTCCTAATAAAATTAAGTTGCATCATTTTGTCTGACTAGGTGTCCT
TCTATAATATTATGGGGTGGAGGGGGGTGGTATGGAGCAAGGGGCAAGTTGGGAAGACAACCTGTAGGGC
CTGCGGGGTCTATTGGGAACCAAGCTGGAGTGCAGTGGCACAATCTTGGCTCACTGCAATCTCCGCCTCC
TGGGTTCAAGCGATTCTCCTGCCTCAGCCTCCCGAGTTGTTGGGATTCCAGGCATGCATGACCAGGCTCA
GCTAATTTTTGTTTTTTTGGTAGAGACGGGGTTTCACCATATTGGCCAGGCTGGTCTCCAACTCCTAATC
TCAGGTGATCTACCCACCTTGGCCTCCCAAATTGCTGGGATTACAGGCGTGAACCACTGCTCCCTTCCCT
GTCCTTCTGATTTTGTAGGTAACCACGTGCGGACCGAGCGGCCGCAGGAACCCCTAGTGATGGAGTTGGC
CACTCCCTCTCTGCGCGCTCGCTCGCTCACTGAGGCCGGGCGACCAAAGGTCGCCCGACGCCCGGGCTTT
GCCCGGGCGGCCTCAGTGAGCGAGCGAGCGCGCAGCTGCCTGCAGGGGCGCCTGATGCGGTATTTTCTCC
TTACGCATCTGTGCGGTATTTCACACCGCATA
[95 nt withheld, positions 4163-4257]
T
[46 nt withheld, positions 4259-4304]
C
[141 nt withheld, positions 4306-4446]
CCTTTGACGTTGGAGTCCACGTTCTTT
[37 nt withheld, positions 4474-4510]
ACTCTATCTCGGGCTATTCTTTTGATTTATAAGGGATTTTGCCGATTTCGGTCTATTGGTTAAAAAATGA
GCTGATTTAACAAAAATTTAACGCGAATTTTAACAAAATATTAACGTTTACAATTTTATGGTGCACTCTC
AGTACAATCTGCTCTGATGCCGCATAGTTAAGCCAGCCCCGACACCCGCCAACACCCGCTGACGCGCCCT
GACGGGCTTGTCTGCTCCCGGCATCCGCTTACAGACAAGCTGTGACCGTCTCCGGGAGCTGCATGTGTCA
GAGGTTTTCACCGTCATCACCGAAACGCGCGAGACGAAAGGGCCTCGTGATACGCCTATTTTTATAGGTT
AATGTCATGATAATAATGGTTTCTTAGACGTCAGGTGGCACTTTTCGGGGAAATGTGCGCGGAACCCCTA
TTTGTTTATTTTTCTAAATACATTCAAATATGTATCCGCTCATGAGACAATAACCCTGATAAATGCTTCA
ATAATATTGAAAAAGGAAGAGTATGAGTATTCAACATTTCCGTGTCGCCCTTATTCCCTTTTTTGCGGCA
TTTTGCCTTCCTGTTTTTGCTCACCCAGAAACGCTGGTGAAAGTAAAAGATGCTGAAGATCAGTTGGGTG
CACGAGTGGGTTACATCGAACTGGATCTCAACAGCGGTAAGATCCTTGAGAGTTTTCGCCCCGAAGAACG
TTTTCCAATGATGAGCACTTTTAAAGTTCTGCTATGTGGCGCGGTATTATCCCGTATTGACGCCGGGCAA
GAGCAACTCGGTCGCCGCATACACTATTCTCAGAATGACTTGGTTGAGTACTCACCAGTCACAGAAAAGC
ATCTTACGGATGGCATGACAGTAAGAGAATTATGCAGTGCTGCCATAACCATGAGTGATAACACTGCGGC
CAACTTACTTCTGACAACGATCGGAGGACCGAAGGAGCTAACCGCTTTTTTGCACAACATGGGGGATCAT
GTAACTCGCCTTGATCGTTGGGAACCGGAGCTGAATGAAGCCATACCAAACGACGAGCGTGACACCACGA
TGCCTGTAGCAATGGCAACAACGTTGCGCAAACTATTAACTGGCGAACTACTTACTCTAGCTTCCCGGCA
ACAATTAATAGACTGGATGGAGGCGGATAAAGTTGCAGGACCACTTCTGCGCTCGGCCCTTCCGGCTGGC
TGGTTTATTGCTGATAAATCTGGAGCCGGTGAGCGTGGGTCTCGCGGTATCATTGCAGCACTGGGGCCAG
ATGGTAAGCCCTCCCGTATCGTAGTTATCTACACGACGGGGAGTCAGGCAACTATGGATGAACGAAATAG
ACAGATCGCTGAGATAGGTGCCTCACTGATTAAGCATTGGTAACTGTCAGACCAAGTTTACTCATATATA
CTTTAGATTGATTTAAAACTTCATTTTTAATTTAAAAGGATCTAGGTGAAGATCCTTTTTGATAATCTCA
TGACCAAAATCCCTTAACGTGAGTTTTCGTTCCACTGAGCGTCAGACCCCGTAGAAAAGATCAAAGGATC
TTCTTGAGATCCTTTTTTTCTGCGCGTAATCTGCTGCTTGCAAACAAAAAAACCACCGCTACCAGCGGTG
GTTTGTTTGCCGGATCAAGAGCTACCAACTCTTTTTCCGAAGGTAACTGGCTTCAGCAGAGCGCAGATAC
CAAATACTGTTCTTCTAGTGTAGCCGTAGTTAGGCCACCACTTCAAGAACTCTGTAGCACCGCCTACATA
CCTCGCTCTGCTAATCCTGTTACCAGTGGCTGCTGCCAGTGGCGATAAGTCGTGTCTTACCGGGTTGGAC
TCAAGACGATAGTTACCGGATAAGGCGCAGCGGTCGGGCTGAACGGGGGGTTCGTGCACACAGCCCAGCT
TGGAGCGAACGACCTACACCGAACTGAGATACCTACAGCGTGAGCTATGAGAAAGCGCCACGCTTCCCGA
AGGGAGAAAGGCGGACAGGTATCCGGTAAGCGGCAGGGTCGGAACAGGAGAGCGCACGAGGGAGCTTCCA
GGGGGAAACGCCTGGTATCTTTATAGTCCTGTCGGGTTTCGCCACCTCTGACTTGAGCGTCGATTTTTGT
GATGCTCGTCAGGGGGGCGGAGCCTATGGAAAAACGCCAGCAACGCGGCCTTTTTACGGTTCCTGGCCTT
TTGCTGGCCTTTTGCTCACATGTCCTGCAGGCAGCTGCGCGCTCGCTCGCTCACTGAGGCCGCCCGGGCG
TCGGGCGACCTTTGGTCGCCCGGCCTCAGTGAGCGAGCGAGCGCGCAGAGAGGGAGTGGCCAACTCCATC
ACTAGGGGTTCCTGCGGCCGCACGCGTGTGTCTAGACTGCAGAGGGCCCTGCGTATGAGTGCAAGTGGGT
TTTAGGAC
Features (pLannotate 1.2.2; 26 found; start..end, strand, type, name):
    483..524     -  intron         β-globin intron (fragment): internally truncated intron from human β-globin
    567..1129    -  CDS            EYFP (fragment): enhanced YFP mammalian codon-optimized
   1202..1235    +  protein_bind   lox2272: Cre-mediated recombination occurs in the 8-bp core sequence (GGATACTT). lox2272 sites are compatible with each other, but incompatible with loxP or loxN sites (Lee and Saito, 1988). Cre recombinase
   1236..1285    -  intron         β-globin intron (fragment): internally truncated intron from human β-globin
   1286..1319    +  protein_bind   loxN: Cre-mediated recombination occurs in the 8-bp core sequence (GTATACCT). loxN sites are compatible with each other, but incompatible with loxP or lox2272 sites. Cre recombinase
   1421..1930    +  CDS            ChR2(H134R) (fragment): H134R mutant of an N-terminal fragment of channelrhodopsin-2 from the alga Chlamydomonas reinhardtii (Nagel et al., 2005) blue light-activated cation channel
   1946..2098    +  CDS            (3-F)Tyr-EGFP (fragment): (3-F)Tyr-EGFP is a basic (constitutively fluorescent) green fluorescent protein published in 2004, derived from Aequorea victoria.
   2119..2152    -  protein_bind   lox2272: Cre-mediated recombination occurs in the 8-bp core sequence (GGATACTT). lox2272 sites are compatible with each other, but incompatible with loxP or loxN sites (Lee and Saito, 1988). Cre recombinase
   2153..2202    -  intron         β-globin intron (fragment): internally truncated intron from human β-globin
   2203..2236    -  protein_bind   loxN: Cre-mediated recombination occurs in the 8-bp core sequence (GTATACCT). loxN sites are compatible with each other, but incompatible with loxP or lox2272 sites. Cre recombinase
   2257..2675    -  CDS            ChR2(H134R) (fragment): H134R mutant of an N-terminal fragment of channelrhodopsin-2 from the alga Chlamydomonas reinhardtii (Nagel et al., 2005) blue light-activated cation channel
   2722..2772    -  intron         β-globin intron (fragment): internally truncated intron from human β-globin
   2806..2830    +  misc_feature   MCS (fragment): pBluescript multiple cloning site
   2830..3418    +  misc_feature   WPRE: woodchuck hepatitis virus posttranscriptional regulatory element
   3450..3926    +  polyA_signal   hGH poly(A) signal: human growth hormone polyadenylation signal
   3966..4106    +  repeat_region  AAV2 ITR: inverted terminal repeat of adeno-associated virus serotype 2 inverted
   4111..4162    -  misc_feature   bom (fragment): basis of mobility region from pBR322
   4181..4636    +  rep_origin     f1 ori (sequence partly withheld): f1 bacteriophage origin of replication; arrow indicates direction of (+) strand synthesis
   4637..4686    -  misc_feature   bom (fragment): basis of mobility region from pBR322
   4788..4823    -  CDS            rop (fragment): Rop protein, which maintains plasmids at low copy number; rop
   4918..5022    +  promoter       AmpR promoter: bla
   5023..5883    +  CDS            AmpR: β-lactamase; bla; confers resistance to ampicillin, carbenicillin, and related antibiotics
   6054..6642    +  rep_origin     ori: high-copy-number ColE1/pMB1/pBR322/pUC origin of replication
   6715..6742    +  repeat_region  AAV2 ITR (fragment): inverted terminal repeat of adeno-associated virus serotype 2 inverted
   6771..6798    +  repeat_region  AAV2 ITR (fragment): inverted terminal repeat of adeno-associated virus serotype 2 inverted
   6878..427     +  promoter       hSyn promoter (across the origin): human synapsin I promoter; confers neuron-specific expression (Kügler et al., 2003)
