[The description below was written by a language model from this plasmid's Addgene catalogue record and pLannotate feature annotations shown in this document.]
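Description:
pAAV-hSyn Con/Fon hChR2(H134R)-EYFP is an AAV transfer plasmid of about 6.9 kb for intersectional, neuron-specific expression of a channelrhodopsin-EYFP fusion. It is propagated in bacteria through a high-copy ColE1/pUC-type origin with ampicillin resistance (AmpR under its own promoter), and the backbone also carries an f1/M13 phage origin. The expression cassette lies between AAV2 inverted terminal repeats, which allow it to be packaged into recombinant AAV. In the NGS-derived sequence the upstream ITR is annotated only as short fragments, whereas the depositor sequence shows both ITRs intact. ITRs are difficult to sequence, so this may be a read artefact. The two sequence records otherwise agree in layout.

The human synapsin I promoter drives the payload, followed by a WPRE and the human growth hormone polyadenylation signal to improve transcript stability and processing. The ChR2(H134R)-EYFP reading frame, encoding a blue light-activated cation channel with a C-terminal fluorescent tag, is not continuous. It is split into pieces separated by β-globin intron fragments. The first ChR2 segment and the bulk of EYFP are annotated on the reverse strand, while the middle segment (the remainder of ChR2 plus the start of the fluorescent protein) is on the forward strand. This middle segment is flanked by oppositely oriented lox2272 and loxN pairs, the arrangement used for stable Cre-mediated inversion. The catalogue describes the design as Cre-on/Flp-on, so the remaining inversion is presumably Flp-dependent, but no Flp recognition sites are annotated in either feature table. Only when both recombinases have acted should all segments align in the sense orientation, letting splicing remove the intronic sequences and recombinase sites to yield an intact transcript. The construct is used for optogenetic activation and labelling of neurons defined by co-expression of Cre and Flp.
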