Addgene plasmid #55645: pAAV-hSyn Con/Fon hChR2(H134R)-EYFP
Purpose: Cre-on/Flp-on ChR2-EYFP under the Synapsin promoter
Depositing lab: Karl Deisseroth. Depositing organization: Stanford University. Publication: Targeting cells with single vectors using multiple-feature Boolean logic. Fenno LE, Mattis J, Ramakrishnan C, Hyun M, Lee SY, He M, Tucciarone J, Selimbeyoglu A, Berndt A, Grosenick L, Zalocusky KA, Bernstein H, Swanson H, Perry C, Diester I, Boyce FM, Bass CE, Neve R, Huang ZJ, Deisseroth K. Nat Methods. 2014 Jul;11(7):763-72. doi: 10.1038/nmeth.2996. Epub 2014 Jun 8. PubMed 24908100.
Backbone
  Vector backbone: AAV
  Backbone size w/o insert (bp): 4800
  Total vector size (bp): 6910
  Vector type: Mammalian Expression, AAV ; Cre on/Flp on ChR2-EYFP
Growth in bacteria
  Bacterial resistance: Ampicillin, 100 μg/mL
  Growth temperature: 37°C
  Growth strain: NEB Stable
  Copy number: High Copy
Gene/Insert
  Gene/Insert name: ChR2(H134R)-EYFP
  Species: Synthetic
  Insert size (bp): 2110
  Promoter: hSyn
  Tag / fusion protein: EYFP (C terminal on insert)
  Cloning method: Restriction Enzyme; 5′ cloning site AscI (not destroyed); 3′ cloning site SacI (not destroyed)
  Sequencing primers: 5′ ccacgcgaggcgcgagatag; 3′ GCAATAGCATGATACAAAGG
Terms and licenses: Academic/Nonprofit Terms; Industry Terms: Not Available to Industry
How to cite: pAAV-hSyn Con/Fon hChR2(H134R)-EYFP was a gift from Karl Deisseroth (Addgene plasmid # 55645 ; http://n2t.net/addgene:55645 ; RRID:Addgene_55645) For viral preps, please replace (Addgene plasmid # 55645) in the above sentence with: (Addgene viral prep # 55645-AAV5), (Addgene viral prep # 55645-AAV8), (Addgene viral prep # 55645-AAV9), or (Addgene viral prep # 55645-AAVrg)
