>Addgene plasmid #55645 | pAAV-hSyn Con/Fon hChR2(H134R)-EYFP | addgene partial sequence | sequence record 92065 | ChR2-F 5'-CACGGAGATATCCGCAAAAC-3'
GCCGGAGCCGTGCCAGCGGCCGCCGTGAGCAAGGGCGAGGAGCTGTTCACCGGGGTGGTGCCCATCCTGG
TCGAGCTGGACGGCGACGTAAACGGCCACAAGTTCAGCGTGTCCGGCGAGGGCGAGGGCGATGCCACCTA
CGGCAAGCTGACCCTGAAGTTCATCTGCACCACCGGCAAGGTGAGTACAGGAGGGGTACCATAACTTCGT
ATAAAGTATCCTATACGAAGTTATTTGCCTTAACCCAGAAATTATCACTGTTATTCTTTAGAATGGTGCA
AAGAATAACTTCGTATAAGGT
