>Addgene plasmid #55645 | pAAV-hSyn Con/Fon hChR2(H134R)-EYFP | addgene partial sequence | sequence record 93755 | EXFP-R 5'-GTCTTGTAGTTGCCGTCGTC-3'
CTTCGGGCATGGCGGACTTGAAGAAGTCGTGCTGCTTCATGTGGTCGGGGTAGCGGGCGAAGCACTGCAG
GCCGTAGCCGAAGGTGGTCACGAGGGTGGGCCAGGGCACGGGCAGCTGTGGGACGACATGACTTAACCAG
TTAACCATGTTCTCTGAACATGAGAAGGGCTGGCCACTCTCCAGTCGACATAACTTCGTATAGGATACTT
TATACGAAGTTATGCAGAATGGTAGCTGGATTGTAGCTGCTATTAGCAATATGAAACCTCTTAATAACTT
CGTATAGTATACCTTATACGAAGTTATACTAGTTGTGCCCCCCCTTTTTTTTATAAATTGTATTAATGTT
ATATACATATCTCCTGTATGTGACCCATGTGCTTATGACTCTATTTCTCATGTGTTTA
