>Addgene plasmid #55645 | pAAV-hSyn Con/Fon hChR2(H134R)-EYFP | addgene partial sequence | sequence record 93757 | Futet-R 5'-CAAAGGCATTAAAGCAGCGT-3'
TTAGAATACCAGTCAATCTTTCACAAATTTTGTAATCCAGAGGTTGATTATCGATAAGCTTGATATCGAA
TTCGAAGTTCCTATTCTTCAAAAGGTATAGGAACTTCTCTTTGCACCATTCTAAAGAATAACAGTGATAA
TTTCTGGGTTAAGGCAAGAAGTTCCTATTCTTCAAATAGTATAGGAACTTCGAGCTCGCCACCATGGACT
ATGGCGGCGCTTTGTCTGCCGTCGGACGCGAACTTTTGTTCGTTACTAATCCTGTGGTGGTGAACGGGTC
CGTCCTGGTCCCTGAGGATCAATGTTACTGTGCCGGATGGATTGAATCTCGCGGCACGAACGGCGCTCAG
ACCGCGTCAAATGTCCTGCAGTGGCTTGCAGCAGGATTCAGCATTTTGCTGCTGATGTTCTATGCCTACC
AAACCTGGAAATCTACATGCGGCTGGGAGGAGATCTATGTGTGCGCCATTGAA
